>Addgene plasmid #115841 | pscALPS-SIV-MUS2-1246-vpr | addgene full sequence | sequence record 232624 | Addgene NGS Result
AATCTGCTTAGGGTTAGGCGTTTTGCGCTGCTTCGCGATGTACGGGCCAGATATACGCGCTGTGGAATGT
GTGTCAGTTAGGGTGTGGAAAGTCCCCAGGCTCCCCAGCAGGCAGAAGTATGCAAAGCATGCATCTCAAT
TAGTCAGCAACCAGGTGTGGAAAGTCCCCAGGCTCCCCAGCAGGCAGAAGTATGCAAAGCATGCATCTCA
ATTAGTCAGCAACCATAGTCCCGCCCCTAACTCCGCCCATCCCGCCCCTAACTCCGCCCAGTTCCGCCCA
TTCTCCGCCCCATGGCTGACTAATTTTTTTTATTTATGCAGAGGCCGAGGCCGCCTCTGCCTCTGAGCTA
TTCCAGAAGTAGTGAGGAGGCTTTTTTGGAGGCCTAGGCTTTTGCAAAAAGCTCGCGTTGACATTGATTA
TTGACTAGTTATTAATAGTAATCAATTACGGGGTCATTAGTTCATAGCCCATATATGGAGTTCCGCGTTA
CATAACTTACGGTAAATGGCCCGCCTGGCTGACCGCCCAACGACCCCCGCCCATTGACGTCAATAATGAC
GTATGTTCCCATAGTAACGCCAATAGGGACTTTCCATTGACGTCAATGGGTGGAGTATTTACGGTAAACT
GCCCACTTGGCAGTACATCAAGTGTATCATATGCCAAGTACGCCCCCTATTGACGTCAATGACGGTAAAT
GGCCCGCCTGGCATTATGCCCAGTACATGACCTTATGGGACTTTCCTACTTGGCAGTACATCTACGTATT
AGTCATCGCTATTACCATGGTGATGCGGTTTTGGCAGTACATCAATGGGCGTGGATAGCGGTTTGACTCA
CGGGGATTTCCAAGTCTCCACCCCATTGACGTCAATGGGAGTTTGTTTTGGCACCAAAATCAACGGGACT
TTCCAAAATGTCGTAACAACTCCGCCCCATTGACGCAAATGGGCGGTAGGCGTGTACGGTGGGAGGTCTA
TATAAGCAGCGCGTTTTGCCTGTACTGGGTCTCTCTGGTTAGACCAGATCTGAGCCTGGGAGCTCTCTGG
CTAACTAGGGAACCCACTGCTTAAGCCTCAATAAAGCTTGCCTTGAGTGCTTCAAGTAGTGTGTGCCCGT
CTGTTGTGTGACTCTGGTAACTAGAGATCCCTCAGACCCTTTTAGTCAGTGTGGAAAATCTCTAGCAGTG
GCGCCCGAACAGGGACTTGAAAGCGAAAGGGAAACCAGAGGAGCTCTCTCGACGCAGGACTCGGCTTGCT
GAAGCGCGCACGGCAAGAGGCGAGGGGCGGCGACTGGTGAGTACGCCAAAAATTTTGACTAGCGGAGGCT
AGAAGGAGAGAGATGGGTGCGAGAGCGTCAGTATTAAGCGGGGGAGAATTAGATCGCGATGGGAAAAAAT
TCGGTTAAGGCCAGGGGGAAAGAAAAAATATAAATTAAAACATATAGTATGGGCAAGCAGGGAGCTAGAA
CGATTCGCAGTTAATCCTGGCCTGTTAGAAACATCAGAAGGCTGTAGACAAATACTGGGACAGCTACAAC
CATCCCTTCAGACAGGATCAGAAGAACTTAGATCATTATATAATACAGTAGCAACCCTCTATTGTGTGCA
TCAAAGGATAGAGATAAAAGACACCAAGGAAGCTTTAGACAAGATAGAGGAAGAGCAAAACAAAAGTAAG
ACCACCGCACAGCAAGCGGCCGGCCGCTGATCTTCAGACCTGGAGGAGGAGATATGAGGGACAATTGGAG
AAGTGAATTATATAAATATAAAGTAGTAAAAATTGAACCATTAGGAGTAGCACCCACCAAGGCAAAGAGA
AGAGTGGTGCAGAGAGAAAAAAGAGCAGTGGGAATAGGAGCTTTGTTCCTTGGGTTCTTGGGAGCAGCAG
GAAGCACTATGGGCGCAGCGTCAATGACGCTGACGGTACAGGCCAGACAATTATTGTCTGGTATAGTGCA
GCAGCAGAACAATTTGCTGAGGGCTATTGAGGCGCAACAGCATCTGTTGCAACTCACAGTCTGGGGCATC
AAGCAGCTCCAGGCAAGAATCCTGGCTGTGGAAAGATACCTAAAGGATCAACAGCTCCTGGGGATTTGGG
GTTGCTCTGGAAAACTCATTTGCACCACTGCTGTGCCTTGGAATGCTAGTTGGAGTAATAAATCTCTGGA
ACAGATTTGGAATCACACGACCTGGATGGAGTGGGACAGAGAATTAACAATTACACAAGCTTAATACACT
CCTTAATTGAAGAATCGCAAAACCAGCAAGAAAAGAATGAACAAGAATTATTGGAATTAGATAAATGGGC
AAGTTTGTGGAATTGGTTTAACATAACAAATTGGCTGTGGTATATAAAATTATTCATAATGATAGTAGGA
GGCTTGGTAGGTTTAAGAATAGTTTTTGCTGTACTTTCTATAGTGAATAGAGTTAGGCAGGGATATTCAC
CATTATCGTTTCAGACCCACCTCCCAACCCCGAGGGGACCCGACAGGCCCGAAGGAATAGAAGAAGAAGG
TGGAGAGAGAGACAGAGACAGATCCATTCGATTAGTGAACGGATCGGCACTGCGTGCGCCAATTCTGCAG
ACAAATGGCAGTATTCATCCACAATTTTAAAAGAAAAGGGGGGATTGGGGGGTACAGTGCAGGGGAAAGA
ATAGTAGACATAATAGCAACAGACATACAAACTAAAGAATTACAAAAACAAATTACAAAAATTCAAAATT
TTCGGGTTTATTACAGGGACAGCAGAGATCCAGTTTGGTTAATTAACTGCAGCCCCGATAAAATAAAAGA
TTTTATTTAGTCTCCAGAAAAAGGGGGGAATGAAAGACCCCACCTGTAGGTTTGGCAAGCTAGCTGCAGT
AACGCCATTTTGCAAGGCATGGAAAAATACCAAACCAAGAATAGAGAAGTTCAGATCAAGGGCGGGTACA
TGAAAATAGCTAACGTTGGGCCAAACAGGATATCTGCGGTGAGCAGTTTCGGCCCCGGCCCGGGGCCAAG
AACAGATGGTCACCGCAGTTTCGGCCCCGGCCCGAGGCCAAGAACAGATGGTCCCCAGATATGGCCCAAC
CCTCAGCAGTTTCTTAAGACCCATCAGATGTTTCCAGGCTCCCCCAAGGACCTGAAATGACCCTGCGCCT
TATTTGAATTAACCAATCAGCCTGCTTCTCGCTTCTGTTCGCGCGCTTCTGCTTCCCGAGCTCTATAAAA
GAGCTCACAACCCCTCACTCGGCGCGCCAGTCCTCCGACAGACTGAGTCGCCCGGGGGTCTAGAAGCGCT
GGATCCGTTTAAACGCGGCCGCCATGGAGCAGGCACCCCCTTCCCACCCTCTGTCATGGCTGAGCAGGCA
GACCCCAACTACAATGGTCCAGGCCCAGGCAGCACTGTGGGAGCTGAACGAGGAAGCCGAAAAGCACTTC
TCCCGCGACAAACTGCGAGGCATCTGGGATAGGGTGACAGAGCTGCCCGCAGACCCTCAGTGGTCCGTCG
ATCAGGCCGCTATTACCTGCGCCATCGACTACATTAAGAGCGTGCAGACACTGCTGTTTCGACACTATCG
GGATGGCTGTTACCATAGTTATGCTCAGACTATCCGGAGATACCCCCCTCTGAGACCTCTGAGGGGAACC
CAGCCACCAGACAGCAACTCCATGCCAAATGCAGATCCTACCCCATCTCTGCGGCCCAGTAGGTATCGCA
TGGACGAATAACCCGGGGAATTCTCGACCTTGACTGGCGGCGCGACCTTGAGGCCTGCGTTCGCCTCAGT
TGCCCCCTCTGTGCAATGGGGAGACGCGCCTCATCGCTTGACAACGGCCGAAGAGCCGCCGCGCTTCCGT
CTCCCGCGTGCGCGCGCCATGCTGCCCACCCCCGTTCCGCACTGACCCTCCCCCGTGCCCCGCGTCCCGT
ACTGCCGCCCCGCCCCGAGTCCCATGCCGCAGCCACCGCGACGGAGCCCGCAGGCGGGAACCTGCCTCCG
CGCGTTAGCGCGCACGCGCGCCTCATGTGTCGTCCCCATCAGCGCCGGCTTCCGTCTATAGGCCAGATGC
ACTGTCACTCTGGCGAAGTCGCAGACCCGATTGGCCGGGACGGAGGCGCGAGACCGGGTTGCGGGCGGGG
CCGAACGTGGTATAAAAGGGGCGGGAGGCCAGGCTCGTGCCGTTTTGCAGACGCCACCGCCGAGGAAAAC
CGTGTACTATTAGCCACGCGTGCCACCATGACCGAGTACAAGCCCACGGTGCGCCTCGCCACCCGCGACG
ACGTCCCCCGGGCCGTACGCACCCTCGCCGCCGCGTTCGCCGACTACCCCGCCACGCGCCACACCGTCGA
CCCGGACCGCCACATCGAGCGGGTCACCGAGCTGCAAGAACTCTTCCTCACGCGCGTCGGGCTCGACATC
GGCAAGGTGTGGGTCGCGGACGACGGCGCCGCGGTGGCGGTCTGGACCACGCCGGAGAGCGTCGAAGCGG
GGGCGGTGTTCGCCGAGATCGGCCCGCGCATGGCCGAGTTGAGCGGTTCCCGGCTGGCCGCGCAGCAACA
GATGGAAGGCCTCCTGGCGCCGCACCGGCCCAAGGAGCCCGCGTGGTTCCTGGCCACCGTCGGCGTCTCG
CCCGACCACCAGGGCAAGGGTCTGGGCAGCGCCGTCGTGCTCCCCGGAGTGGAGGCGGCCGAGCGCGCCG
GGGTGCCCGCCTTCCTGGAGACCTCCGCGCCCCGCAACCTCCCCTTCTACGAGCGGCTCGGCTTCACCGT
CACCGCCGACGTCGAGGTGCCCGAAGGACCGCGCACCTGGTGCATGACCCGCAAGCCCGGTGCCTGAGCG
ATCGCTAATCAACCTCTGGATTACAAAATTTGTGAAAGATTGACTGGTATTCTTAACTATGTTGCTCCTT
TTACGCTATGTGGATACGCTGCTTTAATGCCTTTGTATCATGCTATTGCTTCCCGTATGGCTTTCATTTT
CTCCTCCTTGTATAAATCCTGGTTGCTGTCTCTTTATGAGGAGTTGTGGCCCGTTGTCAGGCAACGTGGC
GTGGTGTGCACTGTGTTTGCTGACGCAACCCCCACTGGTTGGGGCATTGCCACCACCTGTCAGCTCCTTT
CCGGGACTTTCGCTTTCCCCCTCCCTATTGCCACGGCGGAACTCATCGCCGCCTGCCTTGCCCGCTGCTG
GACAGGGGCTCGGCTGTTGGGCACTGACAATTCCGTGGTGTTGTCGGGGAAGCTGACGTCCTTTCCATGG
CTGCTCGCCTGTGTTGCCACCTGGATTCTGCGCGGGACGTCCTTCTGCTACGTCCCTTCGGCCCTCAATC
CAGCGGACCTTCCTTCCCGCGGCCTGCTGCCGGCTCTGCGGCCTCTTCCGCGTCTTCGCCTTCGCCCTCA
GACGAGTCGGATCTCCCTTTGGGCCGCCTCCCCGCTTAATCGCGTCGAGACCTAGAAAAACATGGAGCAA
TCACAAGTAGCAATACAGCAGCTACCAATGCTGATTGTGCCTGGCTAGAAGCACAAGAGGAGGAGGAGGT
GGGTTTTCCAGTCACACCTCAGGTACCTTTAAGACCAATGACTTACAAGGCAGCTGTAGATCTTAGCCAC
TTTTTAAAAGAAAAGGGGGGACTGGAAGGGCTAATTCACTCCCAACGAAGACAAGATATCCTTGATCTGT
GGATCTACCACACACAAGGCTACTTCCCTGATTGGCAGAACTACACACCAGGGCCAGGGATCAGATATCC
ACTGACCTTTGGATGGTGCTACAAGCTAGTACCAGTTGAGCAAGAGAAGGTAGAAGAAGCCAATGAAGGA
GAGAACACCCGCTTGTTACACCCTGTGAGCCTGCATGGGATGGATGACCCGGAGAGAGAAGTATTAGAGT
GGAGGTTTGACAGCCGCCTAGCATTTCATCACATGGCCCGAGAGCTGCATCCGGACTGTACTGGGTCTCT
CTGGTTAGACCAGATCTGAGCCTGGGAGCTCTCTGGCTAACTAGGGAACCCACTGCTTAAGCCTCAATAA
AGCTTGCCTTGAGTGCTTCAAGTAGTGTGTGCCCGTCTGTTGTGTGACTCTGGTAACTAGAGATCCCTCA
GACCCTTTTAGTCAGTGTGGAAAATCTCTAGCAGGGCCCGTTTCATGTGAGCAAAAGGCCAGCAAAAGGC
CAGGAACCGTAAAAAGGCCGCGTTGCTGGCGTTTTTCCATAGGCTCCGCCCCCCTGACGAGCATCACAAA
AATCGACGCTCAAGTCAGAGGTGGCGAAACCCGACAGGACTATAAAGATACCAGGCGTTTCCCCCTGGAA
GCTCCCTCGTGCGCTCTCCTGTTCCGACCCTGCCGCTTACCGGATACCTGTCCGCCTTTCTCCCTTCGGG
AAGCGTGGCGCTTTCTCATAGCTCACGCTGTAGGTATCTCAGTTCGGTGTAGGTCGTTCGCTCCAAGCTG
GGCTGTGTGCACGAACCCCCCGTTCAGCCCGACCGCTGCGCCTTATCCGGTAACTATCGTCTTGAGTCCA
ACCCGGTAAGACACGACTTATCGCCACTGGCAGCAGCCACTGGTAACAGGATTAGCAGAGCGAGGTATGT
AGGCGGTGCTACAGAGTTCTTGAAGTGGTGGCCTAACTACGGCTACACTAGAAGAACAGTATTTGGTATC
TGCGCTCTGCTGAAGCCAGTTACCTTCGGAAAAAGAGTTGGTAGCTCTTGATCCGGCAAACAAACCACCG
CTGGTAGCGGTGGTTTTTTTGTTTGCAAGCAGCAGATTACGCGCAGAAAAAAAGGATCTCAAGAAGATCC
TTTGATCTTTTCTACGGGGTCTGACGCTCAGTGGAACGAAAACTCACGTTAAGGGATTTTGGTCATGAGA
TTATCAAAAAGGATCTTCACCTAGATCCTTTTAAATTAAAAATGAAGTTTTAAATCAATCTAAAGTATAT
ATGAGTAAACTTGGTCTGACAGTTACCAATGCTTAATCAGTGAGGCACCTATCTCAGCGATCTGTCTATT
TCGTTCATCCATAGTTGCCTGACTCCCCGTCGTGTAGATAACTACGATACGGGAGGGCTTACCATCTGGC
CCCAGTGCTGCAATGATACCGCGAGACCCACGCTCACCGGCTCCAGATTTATCAGCAATAAACCAGCCAG
CCGGAAGGGCCGAGCGCAGAAGTGGTCCTGCAACTTTATCCGCCTCCATCCAGTCTATTAATTGTTGCCG
GGAAGCTAGAGTAAGTAGTTCGCCAGTTAATAGTTTGCGCAACGTTGTTGCCATTGCTACAGGCATCGTG
GTGTCACGCTCGTCGTTTGGTATGGCTTCATTCAGCTCCGGTTCCCAACGATCAAGGCGAGTTACATGAT
CCCCCATGTTGTGCAAAAAAGCGGTTAGCTCCTTCGGTCCTCCGATCGTTGTCAGAAGTAAGTTGGCCGC
AGTGTTATCACTCATGGTTATGGCAGCACTGCATAATTCTCTTACTGTCATGCCATCCGTAAGATGCTTT
TCTGTGACTGGTGAGTACTCAACCAAGTCATTCTGAGAATAGTGTATGCGGCGACCGAGTTGCTCTTGCC
CGGCGTCAATACGGGATAATACCGCGCCACATAGCAGAACTTTAAAAGTGCTCATCATTGGAAAACGTTC
TTCGGGGCGAAAACTCTCAAGGATCTTACCGCTGTTGAGATCCAGTTCGATGTAACCCACTCGTGCACCC
AACTGATCTTCAGCATCTTTTACTTTCACCAGCGTTTCTGGGTGAGCAAAAACAGGAAGGCAAAATGCCG
CAAAAAAGGGAATAAGGGCGACACGGAAATGTTGAATACTCATACTCTTCCTTTTTCAATATTATTGAAG
CATTTATCAGGGTTATTGTCTCATGAGCGGATACATATTTGAATGTATTTAGAAAAATAAACAAATAGGG
GTTCCGCGCACATTTCCCCGAAAAGTGCCACCTGACGTCGACGGATCGGGAGATCTCCCGATCCCCTATG
GTGCACTCTCAGTACAATCTGCTCTGATGCCGCATAGTTAAGCCAGTATCTGCTCCCTGCTTGTGTGTTG
GAGGTCGCTGAGTAGTGCGCGAGCAAAATTTAAGCTACAACAAGGCAAGGCTTGACCGACAATTGCATGA
AG
Features (pLannotate 1.2.2; 19 found; start..end, strand, type, name):
     69..398     +  promoter       SV40 promoter: SV40 enhancer and early promoter
    410..789     +  enhancer       CMV enhancer: human cytomegalovirus immediate early enhancer
    790..989     +  promoter       CMV promoter: human cytomegalovirus (CMV) immediate early promoter
   1007..1187    +  LTR            5' LTR (truncated): truncated 5' long terminal repeat (LTR) from HIV-1
   1234..1359    +  misc_feature   HIV-1 Ψ: packaging signal of human immunodeficiency virus type 1
   1343..1681    +  CDS            HIV-1 gag (fragment): gag protein from human immunodeficiency virus 1; gag
   1856..2089    +  misc_feature   RRE: The Rev response element (RRE) of HIV-1 allows for Rev-dependent mRNA export from the nucleus to the cytoplasm.
   2210..2452    +  CDS            env (fragment): ENV_HV2ST - Experimental evidence at protein level: Swiss-Prot protein existence level 1. The gp120-gp41 heterodimer allows rapid transcytosis of the virus through CD4 negative cells such as simple epithelial monolayers of the intestinal, rectal and endocervical epithelial barriers. Both gp120 and gp41 specifically recognize glycosphingolipids galactosyl- ceramide (GalCer) or 3' sulfo-galactosyl-ceramide (GalS) present in the lipid rafts structures of epithelial cells. Binding to these alternative receptors allows the rapid transcytosis of the virus through the epithelial cells. This transcyto
   2465..2565    +  CDS            Rev (fragment): human immunodeficiency virus 1 (HIV-1) Rev protein; rev; enhances nuclear export of unspliced and incompletely spliced viral mRNAs
   2615..2732    +  misc_feature   cPPT/CTS: central polypurine tract and central termination sequence of HIV-1
   2869..3276    +  promoter       SFFV promoter: spleen focus-forming virus long terminal repeat (LTR) promoter
   4228..4827    +  CDS            PuroR: puromycin N-acetyltransferase; pac from Streptomyces alboniger; confers resistance to puromycin
   4837..5425    +  misc_feature   WPRE: woodchuck hepatitis virus posttranscriptional regulatory element
   5436..5936    +  CDS            nef (fragment): NEF_HV1LA - Experimental evidence at protein level: Swiss-Prot protein existence level 1. Extracellular Nef protein targets CD4(+) T-lymphocytes for apoptosis by interacting with CXCR4 surface receptors. From Human immunodeficiency virus type 1 group M subtype B (isolate Lai) (HIV-1).
   5943..6123    +  LTR            5' LTR (truncated): truncated 5' long terminal repeat (LTR) from HIV-1
   6194..6782    -  rep_origin     ori: high-copy-number ColE1/pMB1/pBR322/pUC origin of replication
   6953..7813    -  CDS            AmpR: β-lactamase; bla; confers resistance to ampicillin, carbenicillin, and related antibiotics
   7814..7918    -  promoter       AmpR promoter: bla
   7977..8029    -  misc_feature   bom (fragment): basis of mobility region from pBR322
