[The description below was written by a language model from this plasmid's Addgene catalogue record and pLannotate feature annotations shown in this document.]
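Description:
pscALPS-SIV-MUS2-1246-vpr is an HIV-1-based lentiviral transfer vector built on the pscALPS Puro backbone, about 8.1 kb in size. It delivers a codon-optimized Vpr gene from the simian immunodeficiency virus isolate SIVMUS2 1246 into mammalian cells. In bacteria it is maintained through a high-copy ColE1/pUC-type origin and selected with ampicillin via the β-lactamase gene. A fragment of the pBR322 bom region is also annotated.

The viral portion begins with a CMV enhancer/promoter placed upstream of a truncated HIV-1 5' LTR, an arrangement that normally drives genomic RNA production in packaging cells. An SV40 enhancer/early promoter is also annotated just upstream. Next come the Ψ packaging signal with a short gag fragment, the Rev response element for Rev-dependent nuclear export, env and rev fragments, and the cPPT/CTS. The internal SFFV promoter drives Vpr carrying an N-terminal 3xFLAG tag, which the record says was cloned between XbaI and EcoRI sites. The feature table does not annotate the tagged Vpr itself. It leaves an unannotated interval between the SFFV promoter and the puromycin N-acetyltransferase gene, which presumably holds the insert. The record does not state what element drives or links PuroR expression. A WPRE follows PuroR to enhance transcript expression, then a nef fragment and a second truncated LTR that closes the vector genome.

The associated publication title indicates the construct was used to study how primate lentiviral Vpx and Vpr proteins counteract HUSH complex-mediated transcriptional repression of proviruses. Puromycin allows selection of transduced cells, and the FLAG epitope allows detection of the protein.
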