Addgene plasmid #115841: pscALPS-SIV-MUS2-1246-vpr
Purpose: Encodes codon optimized 3xFLAG-SIVMUS21246 Vpr (EF070329) and puromycin resistance protein
Depositing lab: Jeremy Luban. Depositing organization: University of Massachusetts, Worcester. Publication: Primate immunodeficiency virus proteins Vpx and Vpr counteract transcriptional repression of proviruses by the HUSH complex. Yurkovetskiy L, Guney MH, Kim K, Goh SL, McCauley S, Dauphin A, Diehl WE, Luban J. Nat Microbiol. 2018 Dec;3(12):1354-1361. doi: 10.1038/s41564-018-0256-x. Epub 2018 Oct 8. PubMed 30297740.
Backbone
  Vector backbone: pscALPS Puro
  Vector type: Lentiviral
  Selectable markers: Puromycin
Growth in bacteria
  Bacterial resistance: Ampicillin, 100 μg/mL
  Growth temperature: 30°C
  Growth strain: NEB Stable
  Copy number: High Copy
Gene/Insert
  Gene/Insert name: SIVMUS21246 Vpr (EF070329)
  Promoter: SFFV
  Tag / fusion protein: 3x-FLAG (N terminal on insert)
  Cloning method: Restriction Enzyme; 5′ cloning site XbaI (unknown if destroyed); 3′ cloning site EcoRI (unknown if destroyed)
Terms and licenses: Academic/Nonprofit Terms; Industry Terms: Not Available to Industry
Depositor comments: PuroR . Please visit https://www.biorxiv.org/content/early/2018/04/03/293001 for bioRxiv preprint.
How to cite: pscALPS-SIV-MUS2-1246-vpr was a gift from Jeremy Luban (Addgene plasmid # 115841 ; http://n2t.net/addgene:115841 ; RRID:Addgene_115841)
